>Addgene plasmid #242550 | pME-H2B-mStayGold-WPRE (JDW 1384) | addgene full sequence | sequence record 484477 | Addgene NGS Result
CTTTCCTGCGTTATCCCCTGATTCTGTGGATAACCGTATTACCGCCTTTGAGTGAGCTGATACCGCTCGC
CGCAGCCGAACGACCGAGCGCAGCGAGTCAGTGAGCGAGGAAGCGGAAGAGCGCCCAATACGCAAACCGC
CTCTCCCCGCGCGTTGGCCGATTCATTAATGCAGCTGGCACGACAGGTTTCCCGACTGGAAAGCGGGCAG
TGAGCGCAACGCAATTAATACGCGTACCGCTAGCCAGGAAGAGTTTGTAGAAACGCAAAAAGGCCATCCG
TCAGGATGGCCTTCTGCTTAGTTTGATGCCTGGCAGTTTATGGCGGGCGTCCTGCCCGCCACCCTCCGGG
CCGTTGCTTCACAACGTTCAAATCCGCTCCCGGCGGATTTGTCCTACTCAGGAGAGCGTTCACCGACAAA
CAACAGATAAAACGAAAGGCCCAGTCTTCCGACTGAGCCTTTCGTTTTATTTGATGCCTGGCAGTTCCCT
ACTCTCGCGTTAACGCTAGCATGGATGTTTTCCCAGTCACGACGTTGTAAAACGACGGCCAGTCTTAAGC
TCGGGCCCCAAATAATGATTTTATTTTGACTGATAGTGACCTGTTCGTTGCAACAAATTGATGAGCAATG
CTTTTTTATAATGCCAACTTTGTACAAAAAAGCAGGCTGGGATCCACTAGTGCTAGCGCCACCATGCCAG
AGCCAGCGAAGTCTGCTCCCGCCCCGAAAAAGGGCTCCAAGAAGGCGGTGACTAAGGCGCAGAAGAAAGG
CGGCAAGAAGCGCAAGCGCAGCCGCAAGGAGAGCTATTCCATCTATGTGTACAAGGTTCTGAAGCAGGTC
CACCCTGACACCGGCATTTCGTCCAAGGCCATGGGCATCATGAATTCGTTTGTGAACGACATTTTCGAGC
GCATCGCAGGTGAGGCTTCCCGCCTGGCGCATTACAACAAGCGCTCGACCATCACCTCCAGGGAGATCCA
GACGGCCGTGCGCCTGCTGCTGCCTGGGGAGTTGGCCAAGCACGCCGTGTCCGAGGGTACTAAGGCCATC
ACCAAGTACACCAGCGCTAAGAGATCTATGGTGTCTACAGGCGAGGAGCTGTTTACCGGCGTGGTGCCCT
TCAAGTTCCAGCTGAAGGGCACCATCAACGGCAAGAGCTTCACCGTGGAAGGCGAGGGCGAGGGCAATAG
CCACGAGGGCAGCCACAAAGGCAAGTACGTGTGCACCAGCGGCAAACTGCCAATGTCTTGGGCCGCCCTG
GGAACTAGCTTCGGCTATGGCATGAAGTACTACACCAAGTACCCCAGCGGCCTGAAGAACTGGTTCCACG
AGGTGATGCCCGAGGGCTTCACCTACGACAGACACATCCAGTACAAGGGCGACGGCAGCATCCACGCCAA
GCACCAGCACTTCATGAAGAACGGCACCTACCACAACATCGTGGAGTTCACCGGCCAGGACTTCAAGGAG
AACAGCCCCGTGCTGACCGGCGACATGGACGTGAGCCTGCCCAACGAGGTGCAGCACATCCCCATAGATG
ACGGCGTGGAGTGCACAGTGACCCTGCAGTACCCTCTGCTGAGCGACGAGAGCAAGTGCGTGGAGGCCTA
CCAGAACACCATCATCAAGCCCCTGCACAATCAGCCAGCCCCCGATGTGCCATTCCACTGGATCAGAAAG
CAGTACACCCAGAGCAAGGACGACACCGAGGAGAGAGACCACATCATCCAGAGCGAGACCCTGGAGGCCC
ACCTGTAAAAGCTTATCGATAATCAACCTCTGGATTACAAAATTTGTGAAAGATTGACTGGTATTCTTAA
CTATGTTGCTCCTTTTACGCTATGTGGATACGCTGCTTTAATGCCTTTGTATCATGCTATTGCTTCCCGT
ATGGCTTTCATTTTCTCCTCCTTGTATAAATCCTGGTTGCTGTCTCTTTATGAGGAGTTGTGGCCCGTTG
TCAGGCAACGTGGCGTGGTGTGCACTGTGTTTGCTGACGCAACCCCCACTGGTTGGGGCATTGCCACCAC
CTGTCAGCTCCTTTCCGGGACTTTCGCTTTCCCCCTCCCTATTGCCACGGCGGAACTCATCGCCGCCTGC
CTTGCCCGCTGCTGGACAGGGGCTCGGCTGTTGGGCACTGACAATTCCGTGGTGTTGTCGGGGAAATCAT
CGTCCTTTCCTTGGCTGCTCGCCTGTGTTGCCACCTGGATTCTGCGCGGGACGTCCTTCTGCTACGTCCC
TTCGGCCCTCAATCCAGCGGACCTTCCTTCCCGCGGCCTGCTGCCGGCTCTGCGGCCTCTTCCGCGTCTT
CGCCTTCGCCCTCAGACGAGTCGGATCTCCCTTTGGGCCGCCTCCCCGCATCGATGGCGCGCCACGCGTG
TTAACTCTAGAACCCAGCTTTCTTGTACAAAGTTGGCATTATAAGAAAGCATTGCTTATCAATTTGTTGC
AACGAACAGGTCACTATCAGTCAAAATAAAATCATTATTTGCCATCCAGCTGATATCCCCTATAGTGAGT
CGTATTACATGGTCATAGCTGTTTCCTGGCAGCTCTGGCCCGTGTCTCAAAATCTCTGATGTTACATTGC
ACAAGATAAAAATATATCATCATGAACAATAAAACTGTCTGCTTACATAAACAGTAATACAAGGGGTGTT
ATGAGCCATATTCAACGGGAAACGTCGAGGCCGCGATTAAATTCCAACATGGATGCTGATTTATATGGGT
ATAAATGGGCTCGCGATAATGTCGGGCAATCAGGTGCGACAATCTATCGCTTGTATGGGAAGCCCGATGC
GCCAGAGTTGTTTCTGAAACATGGCAAAGGTAGCGTTGCCAATGATGTTACAGATGAGATGGTCAGACTA
AACTGGCTGACGGAATTTATGCCTCTTCCGACCATCAAGCATTTTATCCGTACTCCTGATGATGCATGGT
TACTCACCACTGCGATCCCCGGAAAAACAGCATTCCAGGTATTAGAAGAATATCCTGATTCAGGTGAAAA
TATTGTTGATGCGCTGGCAGTGTTCCTGCGCCGGTTGCATTCGATTCCTGTTTGTAATTGTCCTTTTAAC
AGCGATCGCGTATTTCGTCTCGCTCAGGCGCAATCACGAATGAATAACGGTTTGGTTGATGCGAGTGATT
TTGATGACGAGCGTAATGGCTGGCCTGTTGAACAAGTCTGGAAAGAAATGCATAAACTTTTGCCATTCTC
ACCGGATTCAGTCGTCACTCATGGTGATTTCTCACTTGATAACCTTATTTTTGACGAGGGGAAATTAATA
GGTTGTATTGATGTTGGACGAGTCGGAATCGCAGACCGATACCAGGATCTTGCCATCCTATGGAACTGCC
TCGGTGAGTTTTCTCCTTCATTACAGAAACGGCTTTTTCAAAAATATGGTATTGATAATCCTGATATGAA
TAAATTGCAGTTTCATTTGATGCTCGATGAGTTTTTCTAATCAGAATTGGTTAATTGGTTGTAACACTGG
CAGAGCATTACGCTGACTTGACGGGACGGCGCAAGCTCATGACCAAAATCCCTTAACGTGAGTTACGCGT
CGTTCCACTGAGCGTCAGACCCCGTAGAAAAGATCAAAGGATCTTCTTGAGATCCTTTTTTTCTGCGCGT
AATCTGCTGCTTGCAAACAAAAAAACCACCGCTACCAGCGGTGGTTTGTTTGCCGGATCAAGAGCTACCA
ACTCTTTTTCCGAAGGTAACTGGCTTCAGCAGAGCGCAGATACCAAATACTGTTCTTCTAGTGTAGCCGT
AGTTAGGCCACCACTTCAAGAACTCTGTAGCACCGCCTACATACCTCGCTCTGCTAATCCTGTTACCAGT
GGCTGCTGCCAGTGGCGATAAGTCGTGTCTTACCGGGTTGGACTCAAGACGATAGTTACCGGATAAGGCG
CAGCGGTCGGGCTGAACGGGGGGTTCGTGCACACAGCCCAGCTTGGAGCGAACGACCTACACCGAACTGA
GATACCTACAGCGTGAGCTATGAGAAAGCGCCACGCTTCCCGAAGGGAGAAAGGCGGACAGGTATCCGGT
AAGCGGCAGGGTCGGAACAGGAGAGCGCACGAGGGAGCTTCCAGGGGGAAACGCCTGGTATCTTTATAGT
CCTGTCGGGTTTCGCCACCTCTGACTTGAGCGTCGATTTTTGTGATGCTCGTCAGGGGGGCGGAGCCTAT
GGAAAAACGCCAGCAACGCGGCCTTTTTACGGTTCCTGGCCTTTTGCTGGCCTTTTGCTCACATGTT
Features (pLannotate 1.2.2; 11 found; start..end, strand, type, name):
    121..213     +  CDS            lacI (fragment): lac repressor; lacI; The lac repressor binds to the lac operator to inhibit transcription in E. coli. This inhibition can be relieved by adding lactose or isopropyl-β-D-thiogalactopyranoside (IPTG).
    268..295     -  terminator     rrnB T2 terminator: transcription terminator T2 from the E. coli rrnB gene
    427..470     +  terminator     rrnB T1 terminator: Escherichia coli rrnB; transcription terminator T1 from the E. coli rrnB gene
    517..553     -  CDS            lacZα (fragment): LacZα fragment of β-galactosidase; lacZ fragment
    569..668     +  protein_bind   attL1: mutant version of attL; recombination site for the Gateway® LR reaction LR Clonase™
    694..1071    +  CDS            H2B: human histone H2B; HIST1H2BJ
   1771..2359    +  misc_feature   WPRE: woodchuck hepatitis virus posttranscriptional regulatory element
   2392..2491    -  protein_bind   attL2: mutant version of attL; recombination site for the Gateway® LR reaction LR Clonase™
   2509..2527    -  promoter       T7 promoter: promoter for bacteriophage T7 RNA polymerase
   2661..3470    +  CDS            KanR: aminoglycoside phosphotransferase; aph(3')-Ia; confers resistance to kanamycin in bacteria or G418 (Geneticin®) in eukaryotes
   3617..4205    +  rep_origin     ori: high-copy-number ColE1/pMB1/pBR322/pUC origin of replication
