[The description below was written by a language model from this plasmid's Addgene catalogue record and pLannotate feature annotations shown in this document.]
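Description:
pME-H2B-mStayGold-WPRE (JDW 1384) is a Gateway middle entry clone built on the pDONR221 backbone, about 4.3 kb in size. It is a subcloning intermediate rather than an expression vector. It replicates in E. coli from a high-copy ColE1/pUC-type origin and is selected with kanamycin through an aminoglycoside phosphotransferase (KanR) gene. Backbone remnants typical of pDONR vectors are also annotated, including the rrnB T1 and T2 transcription terminators upstream of the cloning site, which insulate the insert from read-through transcription, a T7 promoter just outside attL2, and short lacI and lacZα fragments with no functional role.

The payload lies between attL1 and attL2, the sites used by LR Clonase to move a middle-position element into a destination vector, usually alongside a 5' entry clone supplying a promoter and a 3' entry clone. It begins with human histone H2B (HIST1H2BJ), which according to the catalogue entry is fused to the synthetic monomeric green fluorescent protein mStayGold. The automated annotation did not label mStayGold, but an unannotated stretch of roughly 700 nt between H2B and the WPRE fits its expected position. The histone fusion tethers the fluorophore to chromatin, giving a nuclear green signal useful for marking and counting cells or following nuclei. The woodchuck hepatitis virus posttranscriptional regulatory element at the 3' end is included to boost transcript stability and expression. No eukaryotic promoter or polyadenylation signal is annotated within the att sites, so these must come from the other components of the assembly. The plasmid belongs to a multisite Gateway toolkit intended for building transgenes for vertebrate model systems.
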