Addgene plasmid #242550: pME-H2B-mStayGold-WPRE (JDW 1384)
Purpose: Gateway middle entry clone containing H2B-mStayGold with WPRE at the 3' end; Nuclear green fluorescent reporter
Depositing lab: Joshua Wythe. Depositing organization: University of Virginia. Publication: Multisite Assembly of Gateway Induced Clones (MAGIC): a flexible cloning toolbox with diverse applications in vertebrate model systems. Gillespie W, Zhang Y, Ruiz OE, Cerda J, Ortiz-Guzman J, Turner WD, Largoza G, Sherman M, Mosser LE, Fujimoto E, Chien CB, Kwan KM, Arenkiel BR, Devine WP, Wythe JD. bioRxiv [Preprint]. 2024 Jul 13:2024.07.13.603267. doi: 10.1101/2024.07.13.603267. PubMed 39026881.
Backbone
  Vector backbone: pDONR221
  Vector type: Gateway subcloning
Growth in bacteria
  Bacterial resistance: Kanamycin, 50 μg/mL
  Growth temperature: 37°C
  Growth strain: NEB Stable
  Copy number: High Copy
Gene/Insert
  Gene/Insert name: mStayGold (monomeric StayGold)
  Species: Synthetic
  Cloning method: Gateway Cloning
Terms and licenses: Academic/Nonprofit Terms; Industry Terms: Not Available to Industry
Depositor comments: Please visit https://doi.org/10.1101/2024.07.13.603267 for bioRxiv preprint.
How to cite: pME-H2B-mStayGold-WPRE (JDW 1384) was a gift from Joshua Wythe (Addgene plasmid # 242550 ; http://n2t.net/addgene:242550 ; RRID:Addgene_242550)
